Addgene plasmid #204517: pHIT320
Purpose: Bacterial expression of HIM-1 internal fragment with 6xHis and maltose binding protein tags for use as an antigen
Depositing lab: Yuji Kohara. Depositing organization: National Institute of Genetics. Publication: A small RNA system ensures accurate homologous pairing and unpaired silencing of meiotic chromosomes. Tabara H, Mitani S, Mochizuki M, Kohara Y, Nagata K. EMBO J. 2023 Jun 1;42(11):e105002. doi: 10.15252/embj.2020105002. Epub 2023 Apr 20. PubMed 37078421.
Backbone
  Vector backbone: pHIT198 (derived from pET-28a)
  Backbone size w/o insert (bp): 6442
  Vector type: Bacterial Expression
Growth in bacteria
  Bacterial resistance: Kanamycin, 50 μg/mL
  Growth temperature: 37°C
  Growth strain: DH5alpha
  Copy number: Low Copy
Gene/Insert
  Gene/Insert name: Internal fragment of him-1 (C. elegans)
  Species: C. elegans (nematode)
  Entrez Gene: him-1
  Promoter: T7lac
  Tag / fusion protein: 6xHis, MBP (N terminal on insert)
  Cloning method: Restriction Enzyme; 5′ cloning site NotI (unknown if destroyed); 3′ cloning site SalI (unknown if destroyed)
  Sequencing primers: 5′ MBP_sense; 3′ T7 terminator, reverse primer
Terms and licenses: Academic/Nonprofit Terms; Industry Terms: Not Available to Industry
How to cite: pHIT320 was a gift from Yuji Kohara (Addgene plasmid # 204517 ; http://n2t.net/addgene:204517 ; RRID:Addgene_204517)
