[The description below was written by a language model from this plasmid's Addgene catalogue record and pLannotate feature annotations shown in this document.]
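Description:
pHIT320 is a bacterial expression plasmid built on pHIT198, a pET-28a derivative, and designed to produce an internal fragment of the C. elegans protein HIM-1 (also known as SMC-1, a structural maintenance of chromosomes family protein) as a recombinant antigen. The sequenced plasmid is about 7.9 kb. It replicates in E. coli from a pBR322-type ColE1 origin accompanied by the bom region and the rop gene, which keeps copy number low, and it is selected with kanamycin through an aph(3')-Ia resistance gene. An f1 origin is also present, along with short remnant fragments of a tetracycline resistance gene that are annotated but not functional markers.

Expression is driven by the T7lac arrangement: a T7 promoter immediately followed by a lac operator, with a T7 gene 10 ribosome binding site and a plasmid-borne lacI gene supplying repressor. Transcription therefore depends on a host providing T7 RNA polymerase and is induced with IPTG, ending at the T7 terminator. The open reading frame begins with an N-terminal 6xHis tag and a thrombin cleavage site, continues into a signal-sequence-free maltose binding protein that stays in the cytosol and typically aids solubility, and then runs into the roughly 1.5 kb him-1 fragment, cloned between NotI and SalI sites. A second His-tag sequence is annotated downstream of the insert, as in the pET-28a backbone, although the record does not state whether it is translated in frame. The tags permit affinity purification on nickel or amylose resin, and the purified fusion is intended as an immunogen for raising antibodies against HIM-1.
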