Features (pLannotate 1.2.2; 22 found; start..end, strand, type, name):
      1..19      +  promoter       T7 promoter: promoter for bacteriophage T7 RNA polymerase
     20..44      +  protein_bind   lac operator: The lac repressor binds to the lac operator to inhibit transcription in E. coli. This inhibition can be relieved by adding lactose or isopropyl-β-D-thiogalactopyranoside (IPTG). lac repressor encoded by lacI
     59..81      +  RBS            RBS: efficient ribosome binding site from bacteriophage T7 gene 10 (Olins and Rangwala, 1989)
    100..116     +  CDS            capTEV™ (fragment): composite tag for in vivo biotinylation, TEV protease cleavage, and 6xHis tagging
    127..144     +  CDS            thrombin site: thrombin recognition and cleavage site
    151..1251    +  CDS            MBP: maltose binding protein from E. coli; malE (mutated); This version of the gene does not encode a signal sequence, so MBP will remain in the cytosol.
   1186..2691    +  CDS            him-1 (fragment): SMC1_CAEEL - Also known as smc-1 From Caenorhabditis elegans.
   2718..2735    +  CDS            9xHis (fragment): 9xHis affinity tag
   2745..2794    +  CDS            SET1 (fragment): solubility-enhancement tag derived from T7 phage gene 10B
   2802..2849    +  terminator     T7 terminator: transcription terminator for bacteriophage T7 RNA polymerase
   2886..3314    +  rep_origin     f1 ori (sequence partly withheld): f1 bacteriophage origin of replication; arrow indicates direction of (+) strand synthesis
   3367..3424    +  promoter       AmpR promoter (fragment): bla
   3433..4248    -  CDS            KanR: aminoglycoside phosphotransferase; aph(3')-Ia; confers resistance to kanamycin in bacteria or G418 (Geneticin®) in eukaryotes
   4370..4958    +  rep_origin     ori: high-copy-number ColE1/pMB1/pBR322/pUC origin of replication
   5144..5283    -  misc_feature   bom: basis of mobility region from pBR322
   5385..5576    -  CDS            rop: Rop protein, which maintains plasmids at low copy number; rop
   5593..5973    +  CDS            YPB1_ECOLX: Protein predicted: Swiss-Prot protein existence level 4. From Escherichia coli.
   6045..6336    -  CDS            TcR (fragment): tetracycline efflux protein; tet; confers resistance to tetracycline
   6351..6372    -  protein_bind   CAP binding site: CAP binding activates transcription in the presence of cAMP. E. coli catabolite activator protein
   6385..7467    -  CDS            lacI: lac repressor; lacI; The lac repressor binds to the lac operator to inhibit transcription in E. coli. This inhibition can be relieved by adding lactose or isopropyl-β-D-thiogalactopyranoside (IPTG).
   7468..7545    -  promoter       lacI promoter: lacI
   7553..7832    -  CDS            TcR (fragment): tetracycline efflux protein; tet; confers resistance to tetracycline
>Addgene plasmid #204517 | pHIT320 | addgene full sequence | sequence record 403742 | Addgene NGS Result
TAATACGACTCACTATAGGGGAATTGTGAGCGGATAACAATTCCCCTCTAGAAATAATTTTGTTTAACTT
TAAGAAGGAGATATACCATGGGCAGCAGCCATCATCATCATCATCACAGCAGCGGCCTGGTGCCGCGCGG
CAGCCATAATATGAAAACTGAAGAAGGTAAACTGGTAATCTGGATTAACGGCGATAAAGGCTATAACGGT
CTCGCTGAAGTCGGTAAGAAATTCGAGAAAGATACCGGAATTAAAGTCACCGTTGAGCATCCGGATAAAC
TGGAAGAGAAATTCCCACAGGTTGCGGCAACTGGCGATGGCCCTGACATTATCTTCTGGGCACACGACCG
CTTTGGTGGCTACGCTCAATCTGGCCTGTTGGCTGAAATCACCCCGGACAAAGCGTTCCAGGACAAGCTG
TATCCGTTTACCTGGGATGCCGTACGTTACAACGGCAAGCTGATTGCTTACCCGATCGCTGTTGAAGCGT
TATCGCTGATTTATAACAAAGATCTGCTGCCGAACCCGCCAAAAACCTGGGAAGAGATCCCGGCGCTGGA
TAAAGAACTGAAAGCGAAAGGTAAGAGCGCGCTGATGTTCAACCTGCAAGAACCGTACTTCACCTGGCCG
CTGATTGCTGCTGACGGGGGTTATGCGTTCAAGTATGAAAACGGCAAGTACGACATTAAAGACGTGGGCG
TGGATAACGCTGGCGCGAAAGCGGGTCTGACCTTCCTGGTTGACCTGATTAAAAACAAACACATGAATGC
AGACACCGATTACTCCATCGCAGAAGCTGCCTTTAATAAAGGCGAAACAGCGATGACCATCAACGGCCCG
TGGGCATGGTCCAACATCGACACCAGCAAAGTGAATTATGGTGTAACGGTACTGCCGACCTTCAAGGGTC
AACCATCCAAACCGTTCGTTGGCGTGCTGAGCGCAGGTATTAACGCCGCCAGTCCGAACAAAGAGCTGGC
AAAAGAGTTCCTCGAAAACTATCTGCTGACTGATGAAGGTCTGGAAGCGGTTAATAAAGACAAACCGCTG
GGTGCCGTAGCGCTGAAGTCTTACGAGGAAGAGTTGGCGAAAGATCCACGTATTGCCGCCACTATGGAAA
ACGCCCAGAAAGGTGAAATCATGCCGAACATCCCGCAGATGTCCGCTTTCTGGTATGCCGTGCGTACTGC
GGTGATCAACGCCGCCAGCGGTCGTCAGACTGTCGATGAAGCCCTGAAAGACGCGCAGACTCATATGGCG
GCCGCAGAGAAGCCAAGCAGTTTGCGTGTTAGAAAGTATGCGGATTTGATTCATGGTGCACCAATTAACA
AGCCAGTTGCTAAGAAATGTCGTGTCACTATGAACTACAAATATTCTGACGGAAAAGTCAAGGCATTCAC
CAGAGGCGTCAATAATGGAACATCTGAACATCTTCTTGATGGTCAAACTGTCACAAGTGCAGCATATTCA
CAAGAAATGGAAAGTATCAATATCTTCATCAAGGCAAGAAACTTTCTGGTATATCAGGGAGCTATCGAAA
ATATTGCCATGAAAACTCCAAAAGAACGTACTCAACTCTTCGAGGAGCTCTCACGATCACACGAGTTTCA
AGCAGAGTATGAAAGATTGAAAGTTGAGATGACAAAAGCTGAAGATGATACTCAACACAATATGAACAAG
AGACGAGGAATCGCTCAAGAGAAACGTGAGGCAAAAATGGAGAAAGATGAAGCTGAAAAGTATCAAACCA
TGAAGAATGAGCTGGCTGCAAAATCGACGATGCTATTTCTCCATCAATTGTTCCATTGCGAACGGACGAT
CGACGAATCAAAAGAGGAGATCAACGCTCAGAAAAAGACGATTGCAAGTCTCGAAGCAACTAGGTCGAAA
GAAGAAGCGAAAATCGCTGCGGTTCATCAGGAGCACCGGAAAGCTCTCCGCGAGGTTCAGAAGATGACAA
GAAAACTCGATCAGAAAGAGACGGATTTGGCTGAAAAGCAACAAAATATGCTGACATTGAAAGTTTCCGT
TGCTCACGAGCACAAGAAGCTGGAAATTGCGAAGAAGATGCTTGCCGCTGCAGAAAGTAAGGCAGAGAAC
AACTCGACTCAGCTGGCGGATTTGAAGAAAAGCAAAAAAGAGCTAGAAAAGAAGAAGGCCGCATATGAAG
CAGAGATTCAGGATATGATGCAAAGAGGCGAGTTAAATCTTTCGGATGAACAAGTACGTGAGTACGGACA
GCTGAAAGATCAAGCTCAGCGAGAATCAGCAATGGTTCAAAGAGAGCTATTGATGGCCGAACAAGTGTTC
GAAGGTGATAAGAGTTCTCTAAATCATGAGCTTCGACGCCAAAAGGAGCATCAAGAAAGAGTTAAAGCGA
AGGAAGGTGATGTGCGAAGAATTGAAACTCAAATTGCAACTCTTGCTCAAAGAATCAAGGAAACTGAAGA
AGAGACAAAGATCTTGAAAGCTGATCTTAAGAAGATTGAAAATGACGTTGTTATTGATAAATCAGCAGCA
GCGGAATACAACAAAGAGCTTGTAGCTGTCGTTCGTCAACTCTCCGAAGCTTCTGGAGATTCTGCAGAAG
GAGAAAGAAATCAAAGAAGAACGGAGGCACTTGAAGGATTGAAAAAGAATTTCCCGGAGAGTGTGTATGG
TAGACTTGTCGATCTCTGTCAACCGTCTCATTAAGTCGACTGCAGCGATCGCTCGAGCACCACCACCACC
ACCACTGAGATCCGGCTGCTAACAAAGCCCGAAAGGAAGCTGAGTTGGCTGCTGCCACCGCTGAGCAATA
ACTAGCATAACCCCTTGGGGCCTCTAAACGGGTCTTGAGGGGTTTTTTGCTGAAAGGAGGAACTATATCC
GGATTGGCGAATGGG
[124 nt withheld, positions 2886-3009]
C
[91 nt withheld, positions 3011-3101]
A
[49 nt withheld, positions 3103-3151]
CCTTTGACGTTGGAGTCCACGTTCTTT
[37 nt withheld, positions 3179-3215]
ACCCTATCTCGGTCTATTCTTTTGATTTATAAGGGATTTTGCCGATTTCGGCCTATTGGTTAAAAAATGA
GCTGATTTAACAAAAATTTAACGCGAATTTTAACAAAATATTAACGCTTACAATTTAGGTGGCACTTTTC
GGGGAAATGTGCGCGGAACCCCTATTTGTTTATTTTTCTAAATACATTCAAATATGTATCCGCTCATGAA
TTAATTCTTAGAAAAACTCATCGAGCATCAAATGAAACTGCAATTTATTCATATCAGGATTATCAATACC
ATATTTTTGAAAAAGCCGTTTCTGTAATGAAGGAGAAAACTCACCGAGGCAGTTCCATAGGATGGCAAGA
TCCTGGTATCGGTCTGCGATTCCGACTCGTCCAACATCAATACAACCTATTAATTTCCCCTCGTCAAAAA
TAAGGTTATCAAGTGAGAAATCACCATGAGTGACGACTGAATCCGGTGAGAATGGCAAAAGTTTATGCAT
TTCTTTCCAGACTTGTTCAACAGGCCAGCCATTACGCTCGTCATCAAAATCACTCGCATCAACCAAACCG
TTATTCATTCGTGATTGCGCCTGAGCGAGACGAAATACGCGATCGCTGTTAAAAGGACAATTACAAACAG
GAATCGAATGCAACCGGCGCAGGAACACTGCCAGCGCATCAACAATATTTTCACCTGAATCAGGATATTC
TTCTAATACCTGGAATGCTGTTTTCCCGGGGATCGCAGTGGTGAGTAACCATGCATCATCAGGAGTACGG
ATAAAATGCTTGATGGTCGGAAGAGGCATAAATTCCGTCAGCCAGTTTAGTCTGACCATCTCATCTGTAA
CATCATTGGCAACGCTACCTTTGCCATGTTTCAGAAACAACTCTGGCGCATCGGGCTTCCCATACAATCG
ATAGATTGTCGCACCTGATTGCCCGACATTATCGCGAGCCCATTTATACCCATATAAATCAGCATCCATG
TTGGAATTTAATCGCGGCCTAGAGCAAGACGTTTCCCGTTGAATATGGCTCATAACACCCCTTGTATTAC
TGTTTATGTAAGCAGACAGTTTTATTGTTCATGACCAAAATCCCTTAACGTGAGTTTTCGTTCCACTGAG
CGTCAGACCCCGTAGAAAAGATCAAAGGATCTTCTTGAGATCCTTTTTTTCTGCGCGTAATCTGCTGCTT
GCAAACAAAAAAACCACCGCTACCAGCGGTGGTTTGTTTGCCGGATCAAGAGCTACCAACTCTTTTTCCG
AAGGTAACTGGCTTCAGCAGAGCGCAGATACCAAATACTGTCCTTCTAGTGTAGCCGTAGTTAGGCCACC
ACTTCAAGAACTCTGTAGCACCGCCTACATACCTCGCTCTGCTAATCCTGTTACCAGTGGCTGCTGCCAG
TGGCGATAAGTCGTGTCTTACCGGGTTGGACTCAAGACGATAGTTACCGGATAAGGCGCAGCGGTCGGGC
TGAACGGGGGGTTCGTGCACACAGCCCAGCTTGGAGCGAACGACCTACACCGAACTGAGATACCTACAGC
GTGAGCTATGAGAAAGCGCCACGCTTCCCGAAGGGAGAAAGGCGGACAGGTATCCGGTAAGCGGCAGGGT
CGGAACAGGAGAGCGCACGAGGGAGCTTCCAGGGGGAAACGCCTGGTATCTTTATAGTCCTGTCGGGTTT
CGCCACCTCTGACTTGAGCGTCGATTTTTGTGATGCTCGTCAGGGGGGCGGAGCCTATGGAAAAACGCCA
GCAACGCGGCCTTTTTACGGTTCCTGGCCTTTTGCTGGCCTTTTGCTCACATGTTCTTTCCTGCGTTATC
CCCTGATTCTGTGGATAACCGTATTACCGCCTTTGAGTGAGCTGATACCGCTCGCCGCAGCCGAACGACC
GAGCGCAGCGAGTCAGTGAGCGAGGAAGCGGAAGAGCGCCTGATGCGGTATTTTCTCCTTACGCATCTGT
GCGGTATTTCACACCGCAATGGTGCACTCTCAGTACAATCTGCTCTGATGCCGCATAGTTAAGCCAGTAT
ACACTCCGCTATCGCTACGTGACTGGGTCATGGCTGCGCCCCGACACCCGCCAACACCCGCTGACGCGCC
CTGACGGGCTTGTCTGCTCCCGGCATCCGCTTACAGACAAGCTGTGACCGTCTCCGGGAGCTGCATGTGT
CAGAGGTTTTCACCGTCATCACCGAAACGCGCGAGGCAGCTGCGGTAAAGCTCATCAGCGTGGTCGTGAA
GCGATTCACAGATGTCTGCCTGTTCATCCGCGTCCAGCTCGTTGAGTTTCTCCAGAAGCGTTAATGTCTG
GCTTCTGATAAAGCGGGCCATGTTAAGGGCGGTTTTTTCCTGTTTGGTCACTGATGCCTCCGTGTAAGGG
GGATTTCTGTTCATGGGGGTAATGATACCGATGAAACGAGAGAGGATGCTCACGATACGGGTTACTGATG
ATGAACATGCCCGGTTACTGGAACGTTGTGAGGGTAAACAACTGGCGGTATGGATGCGGCGGGACCAGAG
AAAAATCACTCAGGGTCAATGCCAGCGCTTCGTTAATACAGATGTAGGTGTTCCACAGGGTAGCCAGCAG
CATCCTGCGATGCAGATCCGGAACATAATGGTGCAGGGCGCTGACTTCCGCGTTTCCAGACTTTACGAAA
CACGGAAACCGAAGACCATTCATGTTGTTGCTCAGGTCGCAGACGTTTTGCAGCAGCAGTCGCTTCACGT
TCGCTCGCGTATCGGTGATTCATTCTGCTAACCAGTAAGGCAACCCCGCCAGCCTAGCCGGGTCCTCAAC
GACAGGAGCACGATCATGCGCACCCGTGGGGCCGCCATGCCGGCGATAATGGCCTGCTTCTCGCCGAAAC
GTTTGGTGGCGGGACCAGTGACGAAGGCTTGAGCGAGGGCGTGCAAGATTCCGAATACCGCAAGCGACAG
GCCGATCATCGTCGCGCTCCAGCGAAAGCGGTCCTCGCCGAAAATGACCCAGAGCGCTGCCGGCACCTGT
CCTACGAGTTGCATGATAAAGAAGACAGTCATAAGTGCGGCGACGATAGTCATGCCCCGCGCCCACCGGA
AGGAGCTGACTGGGTTGAAGGCTCTCAAGGGCATCGGTCGAGATCCCGGTGCCTAATGAGTGAGCTAACT
TACATTAATTGCGTTGCGCTCACTGCCCGCTTTCCAGTCGGGAAACCTGTCGTGCCAGCTGCATTAATGA
ATCGGCCAACGCGCGGGGAGAGGCGGTTTGCGTATTGGGCGCCAGGGTGGTTTTTCTTTTCACCAGTGAG
ACGGGCAACAGCTGATTGCCCTTCACCGCCTGGCCCTGAGAGAGTTGCAGCAAGCGGTCCACGCTGGTTT
GCCCCAGCAGGCGAAAATCCTGTTTGATGGTGGTTAACGGCGGGATATAACATGAGCTGTCTTCGGTATC
GTCGTATCCCACTACCGAGATATCCGCACCAACGCGCAGCCCGGACTCGGTAATGGCGCGCATTGCGCCC
AGCGCCATCTGATCGTTGGCAACCAGCATCGCAGTGGGAACGATGCCCTCATTCAGCATTTGCATGGTTT
GTTGAAAACCGGACATGGCACTCCAGTCGCCTTCCCGTTCCGCTATCGGCTGAATTTGATTGCGAGTGAG
ATATTTATGCCAGCCAGCCAGACGCAGACGCGCCGAGACAGAACTTAATGGGCCCGCTAACAGCGCGATT
TGCTGGTGACCCAATGCGACCAGATGCTCCACGCCCAGTCGCGTACCGTCTTCATGGGAGAAAATAATAC
TGTTGATGGGTGTCTGGTCAGAGACATCAAGAAATAACGCCGGAACATTAGTGCAGGCAGCTTCCACAGC
AATGGCATCCTGGTCATCCAGCGGATAGTTAATGATCAGCCCACTGACGCGTTGCGCGAGAAGATTGTGC
ACCGCCGCTTTACAGGCTTCGACGCCGCTTCGTTCTACCATCGACACCACCACGCTGGCACCCAGTTGAT
CGGCGCGAGATTTAATCGCCGCGACAATTTGCGACGGCGCGTGCAGGGCCAGACTGGAGGTGGCAACGCC
AATCAGCAACGACTGTTTGCCCGCCAGTTGTTGTGCCACGCGGTTGGGAATGTAATTCAGCTCCGCCATC
GCCGCTTCCACTTTTTCCCGCGTTTTCGCAGAAACGTGGCTGGCCTGGTTCACCACGCGGGAAACGGTCT
GATAAGAGACACCGGCATACTCTGCGACATCGTATAACGTTACTGGTTTCACATTCACCACCCTGAATTG
ACTCTCTTCCGGGCGCTATCATGCCATACCGCGAAAGGTTTTGCGCCATTCGATGGTGTCCGGGATCTCG
ACGCTCTCCCTTATGCGACTCCTGCATTAGGAAGCAGCCCAGTAGTAGGTTGAGGCCGTTGAGCACCGCC
GCCGCAAGGAATGGTGCATGCAAGGAGATGGCGCCCAACAGTCCCCCGGCCACGGGGCCTGCCACCATAC
CCACGCCGAAACAAGCGCTCATGAGCCCGAAGTGGCGAGCCCGATCTTCCCCATCGGTGATGTCGGCGAT
ATAGGCGCCAGCAACCGCACCTGTGGCGCCGGTGATGCCGGCCACGATGCGTCCGGCGTAGAGGATCGAG
ATCTCGATCCCGCGAAAT
